>Addgene plasmid #241997 | pHREP-KD-2-shH2A | addgene full sequence | sequence record 484501 | Addgene NGS Result
GGATCCCTATACAGTTGAAGTCGGAAGTTTACATACACTTAAGTTGGAGTCATTAAAACTCGTTTTTCAA
CTACTCCACAAATTTCTTGTTAACAAACAATAGTTTTGGCAAGTCAGTTAGGACATCTACTTTGTGCATG
ACACAAGTCATTTTTCCAACAATTGTTTACAGACAGATTATTTCACTTATAATTCACTGTATCACAATTC
CAGTGGGTCAGAAGTTTACATACACTAAGTTCGACTCCTCTGCAGAATGCGGCGATGTTTCGGTAAGGGG
TCCGCTATCTAGACGAGTTTACTCCCTATCAGTGATAGAGAACGTATGTCGAGTTTACTCCCTATCAGTG
ATAGAGAACGATGTCGAGTTTACTCCCTATCAGTGATAGAGAACGTATGTCGAGTTTACTCCCTATCAGT
GATAGAGAACGTATGTCGAGTTTACTCCCTATCAGTGATAGAGAACGTATGTCGAGTTTATCCCTATCAG
TGATAGAGAACGTATGTCGAGTTTACTCCCTATCAGTGATAGAGAACGTATGTCGATTAGGCGTGTACGG
TGGGCGCCTATAAAAGCAGAGCTCGTTTAGTGAACCGTCAGATCGCCTGGAGCCAATTCCAACTCTTTTG
CCTTATACCTACTTTCCGTACCACTTCCTACCCTCGAAAGGCCTCTGATGACCGAGTACAAGCCCACGGT
GCGCCTCGCCACCCGCGACGACGTCCCCAGGGCTGTACGCACCCTCGCCGCCGCGTTCGCCGACTACCCC
GCCACGCGCCACACCGTCGATCCGGACCGCCACATCGAGCGGGTCACCGAGCTGCAAGAACTCTTCCTCA
CGCGCGTCGGGCTCGACATCGGCAAGGTGTGGGTCGCGGACGACGGCGCCGCGGTGGCGGTCTGGACCAC
GCCGGAGAGCGTCGAAGCGGGGGCGGTGTTCGCCGAGATCGGCCCGCGCATGGCCGAGTTGAGCGGTTCC
CGGCTGGCCGCGCAGCAACAGATGGAAGGCCTCCTGGCGCCGCACCGGCCCAAGGAGCCCGCGTGGTTCC
TGGCCACCGTCGGCGTTTCGCCCGACCACCAGGGCAAGGGTCTGGGCAGCGCCGTCGTGCTCCCCGGAGT
GGAGGCGGCCGAGCGCGCCGGGGTGCCCGCCTTCCTGGAGACCTCCGCGCCCCGCAACCTCCCCTTCTAC
GAGCGGCTCGGCTTCACCGTCACCGCCGACGTCGAGGTGCCCGAAGGACCGCGCACCTGGTGCATGACCC
GCAAGCCCGGTGCCTGATTCGAAGGCCTGTCGTGAAGCTTGGGGATCAATTCTCTAGAGCTCGCTGATCA
GCCTCGAGCTAGCGCTACCGGACTCAGATCTCGAGCTCAAGCTTCGAATTCTGCAGTCGACGGTACCGAT
CCAAGAAGGTATATTGCTGTTGACAGTGAGCGACAACGACGAGGAGCTCAACAATAGTGAAGCCACAGAT
GTATTGTTGAGCTCCTCGTCGTTGCTGCCTACTGCCTCGGACTTCAAGGGCTACGATCGTACGGGATCCA
GTCAGGCCAAGCTTCCATCGATAGACATGATAAGATACATTGATGAGTTTGGACAAACCACAACAAGAAT
GCAGTGAAAAAAATGCTTTATTTGTGAAATTTGTGATGCTATTGCTTTATTTGTAACCATTATAAGCTGC
AATAAACAAGTTAACAACAACAATTGCATTCATTTTATGTTTCAGGTTCAGGGGGAGATGTGGGAGGTTT
TTTAAAGCAAGTAAAACCTCTACAAATGTGGTACCTAGGCGAGACCCTGTCTCACAAAATAAAGTAAGCC
CGGACTGAGTGCGGAAAGGCGGGCCTGGCGGGTCTGGTCTCCCCATGCGGGCCACCAGAGGCCCTGCAGC
CTTCAGTCGCTTGAAGGGGTAATGGCGCTTCCACTCACAAACATGGCGGACAGAGCGTGTGAACGAGATG
AACAGCCCCTCAAAAATATGGCCGCCGAGGCTGGACGGCCGTGCCCCAGCAGCACCGCCTCCGCGCCCCA
CGTGATCTCTCGCCGGGCACAGCGCTGACCGCGGAGGTCCAACCGGAAGAATGTCCGGATTGGACATTCG
GAAGAGGGCCCGCCTTCCCTGGGGAATCTCTGCGCACGCGCAGAACGCTTCGACCAATGAAAACACAGGA
AGCCGTCCGCGCAACCGCGTTGCGTCACTTCTGCCGCCCCTGTTTCAAGGTATATAGCCGTAGACGGAAC
TTCGCCTTTCTCTCGGCCTTAGCGCCATTTTTTTGGGTGAGTGTTTTTTGGTTCCTGCGTTGGGATTCCG
TGTACAATCCATAGACATCTGACCTCGGCACTTAGCATCATCACAGCAAACTAACTGTAGCCTTTCTCTC
TTTCCCTGTAGAAACCTCTGCACCTGAGGCCACATGTCCAGACTGGACAAGAGCAAAATCATAAACAGCG
CTCTGGAATTACTCAATGGAGTCGGTATCGAAGGCCTGACGACAAGGAAACTCGCTCAAAAGCTGGGAGT
TGAGCAGCCTACCCTGTACTGGCACGTGAAGAACAAGCGGGCCCTGCTCGATGCCCTGCCAATCGAGATG
CTGGACAGGCATCATACCCACAGCTGCCCCCTGGAAGGCGAGTCATGGCAAGACTTTCTGCGGAACAACG
CCAAGTCATACCGCTGTGCTCTCCTCTCACATCGCGACGGGGCTAAAGTGCATCTCGGCACCCGCCCAAC
AGAGAAACAGTACGAAACCCTGGAAAATCAGCTCGCGTTCCTGTGTCAGCAAGGCTTCTCCCTGGAGAAC
GCACTGTACGCTCTGTCCGCCGTGGGCCACTTTACACTGGGCTGCGTATTGGAGGAACAGGAGCATCAAG
TAGCAAAAGAGGAAAGAGAGACACCTACCACCGATTCTATGCCCCCACTTCTGAAGCAAGCAATTGAGCT
GTTCGACCGGCAGGGAGCCGAACCTGCCTTCCTTTTCGGCCTGGAACTAATCATATGTGGCCTGGAGAAA
CAGCTAAAGTGCGAAAGCGGCGGGCCGACCGACGCCCTTGACGATTTTGACTTAGACATGCTCCCAGCCG
ATGCCCTTGACGACTTTGACCTTGATATGCTGCCTGCTGACGCTCTTGACGATTTTGACCTTGACATGCT
CCCCGGGTCCGGCGCTACTAACTTCAGCCTGCTGAAGCAGGCTGGTGACGTCGAGGAGAATCCTGGTCCC
ATGATTGAACAAGATGGATTGCACGCAGGTTCTCCGGCCGCTTGGGTGGAGAGGCTATTCGGCTATGACT
GGGCACAACAGACAATCGGCTGCTCTGATGCCGCCGTGTTCCGGCTGTCAGCGCAGGGGCGCCCGGTTCT
TTTTGTCAAGACCGACCTGTCCGGTGCCCTGAATGAACTGCAGGACGAGGCAGCGCGGCTATCGTGGCTG
GCCACGACGGGCGTTCCTTGCGCAGCTGTGCTCGACGTTGTCACTGAAGCGGGAAGGGACTGGCTGCTAT
TGGGCGAAGTGCCGGGGCAGGATCTCCTGTCATCTCACCTTGCTCCTGCCGAGAAAGTATCCATCATGGC
TGATGCAATGCGGCGGCTGCATACGCTTGATCCGGCTACCTGCCCATTCGACCACCAAGCGAAACATCGC
ATCGAGCGAGCACGTACTCGGATGGAAGCCGGTCTTGTCGATCAGGATGATCTGGACGAAGAGCATCAGG
GGCTCGCGCCAGCCGAACTGTTCGCCAGGCTCAAGGCGCGCATGCCCGACGGCGAGGATCTCGTCGTGAC
CCATGGCGATGCCTGCTTGCCGAATATCATGGTGGAAAATGGCCGCTTTTCTGGATTCATCGACTGTGGC
CGGCTGGGTGTGGCGGACCGCTATCAGGACATAGCGTTGGCTACCCGTGATATTGCTGAAGAGCTTGGCG
GCGAATGGGCTGACCGCTTCCTCGTGCTTTACGGTATCGCCGCTCCCGATTCGCAGCGCATCGCCTTCTA
TCGCCTTCTTGACGAGTTCTTCTGATTCGAAGGCCTGTCGTGAAGCTTGGGGATCAATTCTCTAGAGCTC
GCTGATCAGCCTCGACTGTGCCTTCTAGTTGCCAGCCATCTGTTGTTTGCCCCTCCCCCGTGCCTTCCTT
GACCCTGGAAGGTGCCACTCCCACTGTCCTTTCCTAATAAAATGAGGAAATTGCATCGCATTGTCTGAGT
AGGTGTCATTCTATTCTGGGGGGTGGGGTGGGGCAGGACAGCAAGGGGGAGGATTGGGAAGACAATAGCA
GGCATGCTGGGGATGCGGTGGGCTCTATGGCTTCTGAGGCGGAAAGAACCAGCTGGGCCTACTAGCTACT
CGGGACCCCTTACCGAAACATCGCCGCATTCTGCAGAGGAGTCGAGTGTATGTAAACTTCTGACCCACTG
GGAATGTGATGAAAGAAATAAAAGCTGAAATGAATCATTCTCTCTACTATTATTCTGATATTTCACATTC
TTAAAATAAAGTGGTGATCCTAACTGACCTAAGACAGGGAATTTTTACTAGGATTAAATGTCAGGAATTG
TGAAAAAGTGAGTTTAAATGTATTTGGCTAAGGTGTATGTAAACTTCCGACTTCAACTGTATAGGGATCC
GCTTCCTCGCTCACTGACTCGCTGCGCTCGGTCGTTCGGCTGCGGCGAGCGGTATCAGCTCACTCAAAGG
CGGTAATACGGTTATCCACAGAATCAGGGGATAACGCAGGAAAGAACATGTGAGCAAAAGGCCAGCAAAA
GGCCAGGAACCGTAAAAAGGCCGCGTTGCTGGCGTTTTTCCATAGGCTCCGCCCCCCTGACGAGCATCAC
AAAAATCGACGCTCAAGTCAGAGGTGGCGAAACCCGACAGGACTATAAAGATACCAGGCGTTTCCCCCTG
GAAGCTCCCTCGTGCGCTCTCCTGTTCCGACCCTGCCGCTTACCGGATACCTGTCCGCCTTTCTCCCTTC
GGGAAGCGTGGCGCTTTCTCATAGCTCACGCTGTAGGTATCTCAGTTCGGTGTAGGTCGTTCGCTCCAAG
CTGGGCTGTGTGCACGAACCCCCCGTTCAGCCCGACCGCTGCGCCTTATCCGGTAACTATCGTCTTGAGT
CCAACCCGGTAAGACACGACTTATCGCCACTGGCAGCAGCCACTGGTAACAGGATTAGCAGAGCGAGGTA
TGTAGGCGGTGCTACAGAGTTCTTGAAGTGGTGGCCTAACTACGGCTACACTAGAAGAACAGTATTTGGT
ATCTGCGCTCTGCTGAAGCCAGTTACCTTCGGAAAAAGAGTTGGTAGCTCTTGATCCGGCAAACAAACCA
CCGCTGGTAGCGGTGGTTTTTTTGTTTGCAAGCAGCAGATTACGCGCAGAAAAAAAGGATCTCAAGAAGA
TCCTTTGATCTTTTCTACGGGGTCTGACGCTCAGTGGAACGAAAACTCACGTTAAGGGATTTTGGTCATG
AGATTATCAAAAAGGATCTTCACCTAGATCCTTTTAAATTAAAAATGAAGTTTTAAATCAATCTAAAGTA
TATATGAGTAAACTTGGTCTGACAGTTACCAATGCTTAATCAGTGAGGCACCTATCTCAGCGATCTGTCT
ATTTCGTTCATCCATAGTTGCCTGACTCCCCGTCGTGTAGATAACTACGATACGGGAGGGCTTACCATCT
GGCCCCAGTGCTGCAATGATACCGCGAGACCCACGCTCACCGGCTCCAGATTTATCAGCAATAAACCAGC
CAGCCGGAAGGGCCGAGCGCAGAAGTGGTCCTGCAACTTTATCCGCCTCCATCCAGTCTATTAATTGTTG
CCGGGAAGCTAGAGTAAGTAGTTCGCCAGTTAATAGTTTGCGCAACGTTGTTGCCATTGCTACAGGCATC
GTGGTGTCACGCTCGTCGTTTGGTATGGCTTCATTCAGCTCCGGTTCCCAACGATCAAGGCGAGTTACAT
GATCCCCCATGTTGTGCAAAAAAGCGGTTAGCTCCTTCGGTCCTCCGATCGTTGTCAGAAGTAAGTTGGC
CGCAGTGTTATCACTCATGGTTATGGCAGCACTGCATAATTCTCTTACTGTCATGCCATCCGTAAGATGC
TTTTCTGTGACTGGTGAGTACTCAACCAAGTCATTCTGAGAATAGTGTATGCGGCGACCGAGTTGCTCTT
GCCCGGCGTCAATACGGGATAATACCGCGCCACATAGCAGAACTTTAAAAGTGCTCATCATTGGAAAACG
TTCTTCGGGGCGAAAACTCTCAAGGATCTTACCGCTGTTGAGATCCAGTTCGATGTAACCCACTCGTGCA
CCCAACTGATCTTCAGCATCTTTTACTTTCACCAGCGTTTCTGGGTGAGCAAAAACAGGAAGGCAAAATG
CCGCAAAAAAGGGAATAAGGGCGACACGGAAATGTTGAATACTCATACTCTTCCTTTTTCAATATTATTG
AAGCATTTATCAGGGTTATTGTCTCATGAGCGGATACATATTTGAATGTATTTAGAAAAATAAACAAATA
GGGGTTCCGCGCACATTTCCCCGAAAAGTGCCACCTGATGCGGTGTGAAATACCGCACAGATGCGTAAGG
AGAAAATACCGCATCAGGAAATTGTAAGCGTTAATATTTTGTTAAAATT
Features (pLannotate 1.2.2; 18 found; start..end, strand, type, name):
    295..607     +  promoter       tight TRE promoter: Tet-responsive promoter PTight, consisting of seven tet operator sequences followed by the minimal CMV promoter
    678..1277    +  CDS            PuroR (fragment): puromycin N-acetyltransferase; pac from Streptomyces; confers resistance to puromycin
   1338..1398    +  misc_feature   MCS (fragment): multiple cloning site
   1403..1429    +  ncRNA          5' miR-30a (fragment): sequence upstream of the 71-nt precursor of the human miR-30a microRNA (Zeng et al., 2002) miRNA
   1499..1520    +  ncRNA          3' miR-30a (fragment): sequence downstream of the 71-nt precursor of the human miR-30a microRNA (Zeng et al., 2002) miRNA
   1564..1614    +  CDS            VP1_SV40 (fragment): Experimental evidence at protein level: Swiss-Prot protein existence level 1. Forms an icosahedral capsid with a T=7 symmetry and a 40 nm diameter. The capsid is composed of 72 pentamers linked to each other by disulfide bonds and associated with VP2 or VP3 proteins. Binds to N- glycolylneuraminic analog of the ganglioside GM1 on the cell surface to provide virion attachment to target cell (PubMed:18353982). Once attached, the virion is internalized by caveolin-mediated endocytosis and traffics to the endoplasmic reticulum. Inside the endoplasmic reticulum, the protein folding machinery isomer
   1611..1692    -  polyA_signal   SV40 poly(A) signal: SV40 polyadenylation signal
   1715..1783    -  CDS            large T antigen (fragment): large T antigen from SV40 (simian virus 40)
   2414..3111    +  CDS            rtTA3 (fragment): reverse tetracycline transactivator 3 activates expression from Tet-responsive promoters in the presence of doxycycline
   3041..3151    +  CDS            VP48: 3 tandem repeats of the minimal activation domain of herpes simplex virus VP16 (Cheng et al., 2013)
   3221..4012    +  CDS            neo: KKA2_KLEPN - Also known as kan, nptII. Experimental evidence at protein level: Swiss-Prot protein existence level 1. Resistance to kanamycin, neomycin, paromomycin, ribostamycin, butirosin and gentamicin B. From Klebsiella pneumoniae.
   4076..4300    +  polyA_signal   bGH poly(A) signal: bovine growth hormone polyadenylation signal
   4304..4325    +  promoter       SV40 promoter (fragment): SV40 enhancer and early promoter
   4797..5385    -  rep_origin     ori: high-copy-number ColE1/pMB1/pBR322/pUC origin of replication
   5556..6416    -  CDS            AmpR: β-lactamase; bla; confers resistance to ampicillin, carbenicillin, and related antibiotics
   6417..6521    -  promoter       AmpR promoter: bla
   6548..6598    +  misc_feature   bom (fragment): basis of mobility region from pBR322
   6599..6629    -  rep_origin     M13 ori (fragment): M13 bacteriophage origin of replication; arrow indicates direction of (+) strand synthesis
