[The description below was written by a language model from this plasmid's Addgene catalogue record and pLannotate feature annotations shown in this document.]
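Description:
pHREP-KD-2-shH2A is a 6.6 kb mammalian expression plasmid built on the pHREP-KD-2 backbone and described as a Sleeping Beauty transposon vector, meaning its cargo is intended to be integrated stably into the host genome when a Sleeping Beauty transposase is supplied. The transposon inverted repeats themselves are not picked up in the automated feature table, so their positions are not documented here. In bacteria the plasmid is maintained at high copy through a ColE1/pUC-type origin and selected with ampicillin via the β-lactamase gene and its native promoter.

The payload is a doxycycline-inducible knockdown cassette. A tight TRE promoter (seven tet operators fused to a minimal CMV promoter) drives a single transcript that encodes puromycin N-acetyltransferase, followed by a short cloning region and an shRNA against chicken (G. gallus) histone H2A embedded between abbreviated 5' and 3' miR-30a flanking sequences, ending at an SV40 polyadenylation signal. Because the resistance gene and the miR-30-based hairpin share the same inducible transcript, puromycin resistance reports on and co-selects for cells that are actually expressing the shRNA.

A second unit supplies the rtTA3 reverse tetracycline transactivator, with its VP16-derived activation repeats, followed closely by a neomycin phosphotransferase gene and a bGH polyadenylation signal. This allows G418 selection of stable integrants independently of induction. The promoter driving this unit, and the element linking rtTA3 to neo, are not annotated. The associated publication concerns a histone replacement system in tetrapods, which suggests the construct is used to deplete endogenous H2A on demand in chicken cells.
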