Addgene plasmid #241997: pHREP-KD-2-shH2A
Purpose: Sleeping Beauty vector for inducible expression of a chicken H2A targeting shRNA using a shortened mir30 sequence. Allows co-selection with Puromycin.
Depositing lab: Lienhard Schmitz. Depositing organization: Justus Liebig-Universitaet Giessen. Publication: A novel approach towards a histone replacement system in Tetrapods. Pfisterer M, Pritz A, Parry A, Schmitz ML. PLoS One. 2026 Feb 10;21(2):e0342014. doi: 10.1371/journal.pone.0342014. eCollection 2026. PubMed 41666149.
Backbone
  Vector backbone: pHREP-KD-2
  Total vector size (bp): 6629
  Vector type: Mammalian Expression
  Selectable markers: Neomycin (select with G418), Puromycin
Growth in bacteria
  Bacterial resistance: Ampicillin, 100 μg/mL
  Growth temperature: 37°C
  Growth strain: NEB Stable
  Copy number: High Copy
Gene/Insert
  Gene/Insert name: H2A
  gRNA/shRNA sequence: ATGCGCGTCTTCTTGTTGTCGC
  Species: G. gallus (chicken)
Terms and licenses: Academic/Nonprofit Terms; Industry Terms: Not Available to Industry
How to cite: pHREP-KD-2-shH2A was a gift from Lienhard Schmitz (Addgene plasmid # 241997 ; http://n2t.net/addgene:241997 ; RRID:Addgene_241997)
